Addgene plasmid #179355: pLKO.1-PPPR2D-2
Purpose: shRNA suppression
Depositing lab: William Hahn. Depositing organization: Dana-Farber Cancer Institute. Publication: Identification of PP2A complexes and pathways involved in cell transformation. Sablina AA, Hector M, Colpaert N, Hahn WC. Cancer Res. 2010 Dec 15;70(24):10474-84. doi: 10.1158/0008-5472.CAN-10-2855. PubMed 21159657.
Backbone
  Vector backbone: pLKO.1
  Vector type: Mammalian Expression, Lentiviral
Growth in bacteria
  Bacterial resistance: Ampicillin, 100 μg/mL
  Growth temperature: 37°C
  Growth strain: NEB Stable
  Copy number: Unknown
Gene/Insert
  Gene/Insert name: B55δ
  gRNA/shRNA sequence: GCTCTGCTCTCTCTATGAGAA
  Species: H. sapiens (human)
  Promoter: Age1
  Cloning method: Restriction Enzyme; 5′ cloning site Age1 (unknown if destroyed); 3′ cloning site EcoR1 (unknown if destroyed)
  Sequencing primers: 5′ LKO.1
Terms and licenses: Academic/Nonprofit Terms; Industry Terms: Not Available to Industry
How to cite: pLKO.1-PPPR2D-2 was a gift from William Hahn (Addgene plasmid # 179355 ; http://n2t.net/addgene:179355 ; RRID:Addgene_179355)
