[The description below was written by a language model from this plasmid's Addgene catalogue record and pLannotate feature annotations shown in this document.]
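Description:
pLKO.1-PPPR2D-2 is a lentiviral shRNA vector built on the pLKO.1 backbone and designed to suppress human B55δ, a regulatory B subunit of protein phosphatase 2A (the plasmid name points to the PPP2R2D gene). A single hairpin against this target was inserted by restriction cloning between the AgeI and EcoRI sites. The catalogue's promoter field lists "Age1", which is the cloning site rather than a promoter. The feature table instead shows a human U6 RNA polymerase III promoter immediately upstream of the cloning position, which is the element expected to drive the hairpin. The hairpin itself is not annotated as a feature.

The viral portion follows a third-generation, self-inactivating layout. An RSV enhancer/promoter fused to a truncated HIV-1 5' LTR drives genomic RNA production in packaging cells. This is followed by the Ψ packaging signal with an adjoining gag fragment, the Rev response element for Rev-dependent nuclear export, the U6 cassette, and a cPPT/CTS element that aids nuclear import of the viral genome. Downstream, a human PGK promoter drives puromycin N-acetyltransferase, allowing selection of transduced mammalian cells. The provirus ends in a ΔU3 3' LTR, whose deletion inactivates LTR promoter activity after integration. Outside the viral region are an SV40 poly(A) signal and SV40 origin, an f1 origin, and remnants of lac, T7 and T3 sequences from the parental cloning vector.

In bacteria the plasmid replicates from a high-copy ColE1/pUC-type origin and is selected with ampicillin through β-lactamase. It is used for stable knockdown of B55δ in human cells, and the associated study concerned PP2A complexes involved in cell transformation.
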