Features (pLannotate 1.2.2; 25 found; start..end, strand, type, name):
    529..1128    +  CDS            PuroR: puromycin N-acetyltransferase; pac from Streptomyces alboniger; confers resistance to puromycin
   1171..1254    +  CDS            nef (fragment): NEF_HV1Z2 - Experimental evidence at protein level: Swiss-Prot protein existence level 1. Extracellular Nef protein targets CD4(+) T-lymphocytes for apoptosis by interacting with CXCR4 surface receptors. From Human immunodeficiency virus type 1 group M subtype D (isolate Z2/CDC-Z34) (HIV-1).
   1256..1489    +  LTR            3' LTR (ΔU3): self-inactivating 3' long terminal repeat (LTR) from HIV-1
   1561..1682    +  polyA_signal   SV40 poly(A) signal: SV40 polyadenylation signal
   1722..1857    +  rep_origin     SV40 ori: SV40 origin of replication
   1878..1896    -  promoter       T7 promoter: promoter for bacteriophage T7 RNA polymerase
   1904..2059    +  CDS            lacZα (fragment): LacZα fragment of β-galactosidase; lacZ fragment
   2064..2492    +  rep_origin     f1 ori (sequence partly withheld): f1 bacteriophage origin of replication; arrow indicates direction of (+) strand synthesis
   2545..2649    +  promoter       AmpR promoter: bla
   2650..3510    +  CDS            AmpR: β-lactamase; bla; confers resistance to ampicillin, carbenicillin, and related antibiotics
   3681..4269    +  rep_origin     ori: high-copy-number ColE1/pMB1/pBR322/pUC origin of replication
   4452..4544    +  CDS            lacI (fragment): lac repressor; lacI; The lac repressor binds to the lac operator to inhibit transcription in E. coli. This inhibition can be relieved by adding lactose or isopropyl-β-D-thiogalactopyranoside (IPTG).
   4557..4578    +  protein_bind   CAP binding site: CAP binding activates transcription in the presence of cAMP. E. coli catabolite activator protein
   4593..4623    +  promoter       lac promoter: promoter for the E. coli lac operon
   4631..4647    +  protein_bind   lac operator: The lac repressor binds to the lac operator to inhibit transcription in E. coli. This inhibition can be relieved by adding lactose or isopropyl-β-D-thiogalactopyranoside (IPTG). lac repressor encoded by lacI
   4692..4710    +  promoter       T3 promoter: promoter for bacteriophage T3 RNA polymerase
   4738..4964    +  promoter       RSV promoter: Rous sarcoma virus enhancer/promoter
   4965..5145    +  LTR            5' LTR (truncated): truncated 5' long terminal repeat (LTR) from HIV-1
   5192..5317    +  misc_feature   HIV-1 Ψ: packaging signal of human immunodeficiency virus type 1
   5301..5664    +  CDS            HIV-1 gag (fragment): gag protein from human immunodeficiency virus 1; gag
   5810..6043    +  misc_feature   RRE: The Rev response element (RRE) of HIV-1 allows for Rev-dependent mRNA export from the nucleus to the cytoplasm.
   6420..6520    +  CDS            Rev (fragment): human immunodeficiency virus 1 (HIV-1) Rev protein; rev; enhances nuclear export of unspliced and incompletely spliced viral mRNAs
   6570..6810    +  promoter       U6 promoter: RNA polymerase III promoter for human U6 snRNA
   6915..7032    +  misc_feature   cPPT/CTS: central polypurine tract and central termination sequence of HIV-1
   7081..507     +  promoter       hPGK promoter (across the origin): human phosphoglycerate kinase 1 promoter
>Addgene plasmid #179355 | pLKO.1-PPPR2D-2 | addgene full sequence | sequence record 354106 | Addgene NGS Result
TTGGGGTTGCGCCTTTTCCAAGGCAGCCCTGGGTTTGCGCAGGGACGCGGCTGCTCTGGGCGTGGTTCCG
GGAAACGCAGCGGCGCCGACCCTGGGTCTCGCACATTCTTCACGTCCGTTCGCAGCGTCACCCGGATCTT
CGCCGCTACCCTTGTGGGCCCCCCGGCGACGCTTCCTGCTCCGCCCCTAAGTCGGGAAGGTTCCTTGCGG
TTCGCGGCGTGCCGGACGTGACAAACGGAAGCCGCACGTCTCACTAGTACCCTCGCAGACGGACAGCGCC
AGGGAGCAATGGCAGCGCGCCGACCGCGATGGGCTGTGGCCAATAGCGGCTGCTCAGCAGGGCGCGCCGA
GAGCAGCGGCCGGGAAGGGGCGGTGCGGGAGGCGGGGTGTGGGGCGGTAGTGTGGGCCCTGTTCCTGCCC
GCGCGGTGTTCCGCATTCTGCAAGCCTCCGGAGCGCACGTCGGCAGTCGGCTCCCTCGTTGACCGAATCA
CCGACCTCTCTCCCCAGGGGGATCCACCGGAGCTTACCATGACCGAGTACAAGCCCACGGTGCGCCTCGC
CACCCGCGACGACGTCCCCAGGGCCGTACGCACCCTCGCCGCCGCGTTCGCCGACTACCCCGCCACGCGC
CACACCGTCGATCCGGACCGCCACATCGAGCGGGTCACCGAGCTGCAAGAACTCTTCCTCACGCGCGTCG
GGCTCGACATCGGCAAGGTGTGGGTCGCGGACGACGGCGCCGCGGTGGCGGTCTGGACCACGCCGGAGAG
CGTCGAAGCGGGGGCGGTGTTCGCCGAGATCGGCCCGCGCATGGCCGAGTTGAGCGGTTCCCGGCTGGCC
GCGCAGCAACAGATGGAAGGCCTCCTGGCGCCGCACCGGCCCAAGGAGCCCGCGTGGTTCCTGGCCACCG
TCGGCGTCTCGCCCGACCACCAGGGCAAGGGTCTGGGCAGCGCCGTCGTGCTCCCCGGAGTGGAGGCGGC
CGAGCGCGCCGGGGTGCCCGCCTTCCTGGAGACCTCCGCGCCCCGCAACCTCCCCTTCTACGAGCGGCTC
GGCTTCACCGTCACCGCCGACGTCGAGGTGCCCGAAGGACCGCGCACCTGGTGCATGACCCGCAAGCCCG
GTGCCTGACGCCCGCCCCACGACCCGCAGCGCCCGACCGAAAGGAGCGCACGACCCCATGCATCGGTACC
TTTAAGACCAATGACTTACAAGGCAGCTGTAGATCTTAGCCACTTTTTAAAAGAAAAGGGGGGACTGGAA
GGGCTAATTCACTCCCAACGAAGACAAGATCTGCTTTTTGCTTGTACTGGGTCTCTCTGGTTAGACCAGA
TCTGAGCCTGGGAGCTCTCTGGCTAACTAGGGAACCCACTGCTTAAGCCTCAATAAAGCTTGCCTTGAGT
GCTTCAAGTAGTGTGTGCCCGTCTGTTGTGTGACTCTGGTAACTAGAGATCCCTCAGACCCTTTTAGTCA
GTGTGGAAAATCTCTAGCAGTAGTAGTTCATGTCATCTTATTATTCAGTATTTATAACTTGCAAAGAAAT
GAATATCAGAGAGTGAGAGGAACTTGTTTATTGCAGCTTATAATGGTTACAAATAAAGCAATAGCATCAC
AAATTTCACAAATAAAGCATTTTTTTCACTGCATTCTAGTTGTGGTTTGTCCAAACTCATCAATGTATCT
TATCATGTCTGGCTCTAGCTATCCCGCCCCTAACTCCGCCCATCCCGCCCCTAACTCCGCCCAGTTCCGC
CCATTCTCCGCCCCATGGCTGACTAATTTTTTTTATTTATGCAGAGGCCGAGGCCGCCTCGGCCTCTGAG
CTATTCCAGAAGTAGTGAGGAGGCTTTTTTGGAGGCCTAGGGACGTACCCAATTCGCCCTATAGTGAGTC
GTATTACGCGCGCTCACTGGCCGTCGTTTTACAACGTCGTGACTGGGAAAACCCTGGCGTTACCCAACTT
AATCGCCTTGCAGCACATCCCCCTTTCGCCAGCTGGCGTAATAGCGAAGAGGCCCGCACCGATCGCCCTT
CCCAACAGTTGCGCAGCCTGAATGGCGAATGGG
[124 nt withheld, positions 2064-2187]
C
[91 nt withheld, positions 2189-2279]
A
[49 nt withheld, positions 2281-2329]
CCTTTGACGTTGGAGTCCACGTTCTTT
[37 nt withheld, positions 2357-2393]
ACCCTATCTCGGTCTATTCTTTTGATTTATAAGGGATTTTGCCGATTTCGGCCTATTGGTTAAAAAATGA
GCTGATTTAACAAAAATTTAACGCGAATTTTAACAAAATATTAACGCTTACAATTTAGGTGGCACTTTTC
GGGGAAATGTGCGCGGAACCCCTATTTGTTTATTTTTCTAAATACATTCAAATATGTATCCGCTCATGAG
ACAATAACCCTGATAAATGCTTCAATAATATTGAAAAAGGAAGAGTATGAGTATTCAACATTTCCGTGTC
GCCCTTATTCCCTTTTTTGCGGCATTTTGCCTTCCTGTTTTTGCTCACCCAGAAACGCTGGTGAAAGTAA
AAGATGCTGAAGATCAGTTGGGTGCACGAGTGGGTTACATCGAACTGGATCTCAACAGCGGTAAGATCCT
TGAGAGTTTTCGCCCCGAAGAACGTTTTCCAATGATGAGCACTTTTAAAGTTCTGCTATGTGGCGCGGTA
TTATCCCGTATTGACGCCGGGCAAGAGCAACTCGGTCGCCGCATACACTATTCTCAGAATGACTTGGTTG
AGTACTCACCAGTCACAGAAAAGCATCTTACGGATGGCATGACAGTAAGAGAATTATGCAGTGCTGCCAT
AACCATGAGTGATAACACTGCGGCCAACTTACTTCTGACAACGATCGGAGGACCGAAGGAGCTAACCGCT
TTTTTGCACAACATGGGGGATCATGTAACTCGCCTTGATCGTTGGGAACCGGAGCTGAATGAAGCCATAC
CAAACGACGAGCGTGACACCACGATGCCTGTAGCAATGGCAACAACGTTGCGCAAACTATTAACTGGCGA
ACTACTTACTCTAGCTTCCCGGCAACAATTAATAGACTGGATGGAGGCGGATAAAGTTGCAGGACCACTT
CTGCGCTCGGCCCTTCCGGCTGGCTGGTTTATTGCTGATAAATCTGGAGCCGGTGAGCGTGGGTCTCGCG
GTATCATTGCAGCACTGGGGCCAGATGGTAAGCCCTCCCGTATCGTAGTTATCTACACGACGGGGAGTCA
GGCAACTATGGATGAACGAAATAGACAGATCGCTGAGATAGGTGCCTCACTGATTAAGCATTGGTAACTG
TCAGACCAAGTTTACTCATATATACTTTAGATTGATTTAAAACTTCATTTTTAATTTAAAAGGATCTAGG
TGAAGATCCTTTTTGATAATCTCATGACCAAAATCCCTTAACGTGAGTTTTCGTTCCACTGAGCGTCAGA
CCCCGTAGAAAAGATCAAAGGATCTTCTTGAGATCCTTTTTTTCTGCGCGTAATCTGCTGCTTGCAAACA
AAAAAACCACCGCTACCAGCGGTGGTTTGTTTGCCGGATCAAGAGCTACCAACTCTTTTTCCGAAGGTAA
CTGGCTTCAGCAGAGCGCAGATACCAAATACTGTTCTTCTAGTGTAGCCGTAGTTAGGCCACCACTTCAA
GAACTCTGTAGCACCGCCTACATACCTCGCTCTGCTAATCCTGTTACCAGTGGCTGCTGCCAGTGGCGAT
AAGTCGTGTCTTACCGGGTTGGACTCAAGACGATAGTTACCGGATAAGGCGCAGCGGTCGGGCTGAACGG
GGGGTTCGTGCACACAGCCCAGCTTGGAGCGAACGACCTACACCGAACTGAGATACCTACAGCGTGAGCT
ATGAGAAAGCGCCACGCTTCCCGAAGGGAGAAAGGCGGACAGGTATCCGGTAAGCGGCAGGGTCGGAACA
GGAGAGCGCACGAGGGAGCTTCCAGGGGGAAACGCCTGGTATCTTTATAGTCCTGTCGGGTTTCGCCACC
TCTGACTTGAGCGTCGATTTTTGTGATGCTCGTCAGGGGGGCGGAGCCTATGGAAAAACGCCAGCAACGC
GGCCTTTTTACGGTTCCTGGCCTTTTGCTGGCCTTTTGCTCACATGTTCTTTCCTGCGTTATCCCCTGAT
TCTGTGGATAACCGTATTACCGCCTTTGAGTGAGCTGATACCGCTCGCCGCAGCCGAACGACCGAGCGCA
GCGAGTCAGTGAGCGAGGAAGCGGAAGAGCGCCCAATACGCAAACCGCCTCTCCCCGCGCGTTGGCCGAT
TCATTAATGCAGCTGGCACGACAGGTTTCCCGACTGGAAAGCGGGCAGTGAGCGCAACGCAATTAATGTG
AGTTAGCTCACTCATTAGGCACCCCAGGCTTTACACTTTATGCTTCCGGCTCGTATGTTGTGTGGAATTG
TGAGCGGATAACAATTTCACACAGGAAACAGCTATGACCATGATTACGCCAAGCGCGCAATTAACCCTCA
CTAAAGGGAACAAAAGCTGGAGCTGCAAGCTTAATGTAGTCTTATGCAATACTCTTGTAGTCTTGCAACA
TGGTAACGATGAGTTAGCAACATGCCTTACAAGGAGAGAAAAAGCACCGTGCATGCCGATTGGTGGAAGT
AAGGTGGTACGATCGTGCCTTATTAGGAAGGCAACAGACGGGTCTGACATGGATTGGACGAACCACTGAA
TTGCCGCATTGCAGAGATATTGTATTTAAGTGCCTAGCTCGATACATAAACGGGTCTCTCTGGTTAGACC
AGATCTGAGCCTGGGAGCTCTCTGGCTAACTAGGGAACCCACTGCTTAAGCCTCAATAAAGCTTGCCTTG
AGTGCTTCAAGTAGTGTGTGCCCGTCTGTTGTGTGACTCTGGTAACTAGAGATCCCTCAGACCCTTTTAG
TCAGTGTGGAAAATCTCTAGCAGTGGCGCCCGAACAGGGACTTGAAAGCGAAAGGGAAACCAGAGGAGCT
CTCTCGACGCAGGACTCGGCTTGCTGAAGCGCGCACGGCAAGAGGCGAGGGGCGGCGACTGGTGAGTACG
CCAAAAATTTTGACTAGCGGAGGCTAGAAGGAGAGAGATGGGTGCGAGAGCGTCAGTATTAAGCGGGGGA
GAATTAGATCGCGATGGGAAAAAATTCGGTTAAGGCCAGGGGGAAAGAAAAAATATAAATTAAAACATAT
AGTATGGGCAAGCAGGGAGCTAGAACGATTCGCAGTTAATCCTGGCCTGTTAGAAACATCAGAAGGCTGT
AGACAAATACTGGGACAGCTACAACCATCCCTTCAGACAGGATCAGAAGAACTTAGATCATTATATAATA
CAGTAGCAACCCTCTATTGTGTGCATCAAAGGATAGAGATAAAAGACACCAAGGAAGCTTTAGACAAGAT
AGAGGAAGAGCAAAACAAAAGTAAGACCACCGCACAGCAAGCGGCCGCTGATCTTCAGACCTGGAGGAGG
AGATATGAGGGACAATTGGAGAAGTGAATTATATAAATATAAAGTAGTAAAAATTGAACCATTAGGAGTA
GCACCCACCAAGGCAAAGAGAAGAGTGGTGCAGAGAGAAAAAAGAGCAGTGGGAATAGGAGCTTTGTTCC
TTGGGTTCTTGGGAGCAGCAGGAAGCACTATGGGCGCAGCGTCAATGACGCTGACGGTACAGGCCAGACA
ATTATTGTCTGGTATAGTGCAGCAGCAGAACAATTTGCTGAGGGCTATTGAGGCGCAACAGCATCTGTTG
CAACTCACAGTCTGGGGCATCAAGCAGCTCCAGGCAAGAATCCTGGCTGTGGAAAGATACCTAAAGGATC
AACAGCTCCTGGGGATTTGGGGTTGCTCTGGAAAACTCATTTGCACCACTGCTGTGCCTTGGAATGCTAG
TTGGAGTAATAAATCTCTGGAACAGATTTGGAATCACACGACCTGGATGGAGTGGGACAGAGAAATTAAC
AATTACACAAGCTTAATACACTCCTTAATTGAAGAATCGCAAAACCAGCAAGAAAAGAATGAACAAGAAT
TATTGGAATTAGATAAATGGGCAAGTTTGTGGAATTGGTTTAACATAACAAATTGGCTGTGGTATATAAA
ATTATTCATAATGATAGTAGGAGGCTTGGTAGGTTTAAGAATAGTTTTTGCTGTACTTTCTATAGTGAAT
AGAGTTAGGCAGGGATATTCACCATTATCGTTTCAGACCCACCTCCCAACCCCGAGGGGACCCGACAGGC
CCGAAGGAATAGAAGAAGAAGGTGGAGAGAGAGACAGAGACAGATCCATTCGATTAGTGAACGGATCTCG
ACGGTATCGATCACGAGACTAGCCTCGAGCGGCCGCCCCCTTCACCGAGGGCCTATTTCCCATGATTCCT
TCATATTTGCATATACGATACAAGGCTGTTAGAGAGATAATTGGAATTAATTTGACTGTAAACACAAAGA
TATTAGTACAAAATACGTGACGTAGAAAGTAATAATTTCTTGGGTAGTTTGCAGTTTTAAAATTATGTTT
TAAAATGGACTATCATATGCTTACCGTAACTTGAAAGTATTTCGATTTCTTGGCTTTATATATCTTGTGG
AAAGGACGAAACACCGGGCTCTGCTCTCTCTATGAGAACTCGAGTTCTCATAGAGAGAGCAGAGCTTTTT
GAATTCTCGACCTCGAGACAAATGGCAGTATTCATCCACAATTTTAAAAGAAAAGGGGGGATTGGGGGGT
ACAGTGCAGGGGAAAGAATAGTAGACATAATAGCAACAGACATACAAACTAAAGAATTACAAAAACAAAT
TACAAAAATTCAAAATTTTCGGGTTTATTACAGGGACAGCAGAGATCCACTTTGGCCGCGGCTCGAGGGG
G
